Addgene plasmid #244599: CL20_mEGFP_FOidr_047
Purpose: Express mEGFP-tagged intrinsically disordered protein (IDR), FOidr_047, derived from human fusion protein CUX1_NUTM1
Depositing lab: Richard Kriwacki. Depositing organization: St. Jude Children's Research Hospital. Publication: Proteome-wide computational analyses reveal links between protein condensate formation and RNA biology. Maiti S, Tripathi S, Baggett DW, Phillips AH, Park CG, Wang J, Wahiduzzaman, Freyaldenhoven WT, Kinger S, Pioso BJ, Bollinger JC, Somjee R, Lang B, Babu MM, Kriwacki RW. Sci Adv. 2025 Dec 5;11(49):eady1420. doi: 10.1126/sciadv.ady1420. Epub 2025 Dec 3. PubMed 41337585.
Backbone
  Vector backbone: CL20
  Vector type: Mammalian Expression
Growth in bacteria
  Bacterial resistance: Ampicillin, 100 μg/mL
  Growth temperature: 37°C
  Growth strain: NEB Stable
  Copy number: High Copy
Gene/Insert
  Gene/Insert name: FOidr_047
  Species: H. sapiens (human)
  Mutation: Unmutated
  Tag / fusion protein: monomeric EGFP (N terminal on insert)
  Cloning method: Restriction Enzyme; 5′ cloning site Unknown (unknown if destroyed)
Terms and licenses: Academic/Nonprofit Terms; Industry Terms: Not Available to Industry
Depositor comments: CUX1_NUTM1_603_950
How to cite: CL20_mEGFP_FOidr_047 was a gift from Richard Kriwacki (Addgene plasmid # 244599 ; http://n2t.net/addgene:244599 ; RRID:Addgene_244599)
