[The description below was written by a language model from this plasmid's Addgene catalogue record and pLannotate feature annotations shown in this document.]
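Description:
CL20_mEGFP_FOidr_047 is an 8.1 kb mammalian expression plasmid built on the CL20 backbone. The feature table shows this backbone to be an HIV-1-derived, self-inactivating lentiviral transfer vector, although the catalogue lists it only as a mammalian expression vector. It is propagated in E. coli through a high-copy ColE1/pUC-type origin with ampicillin selection (AmpR under its own bla promoter), and a recombination-reducing strain is listed for growth, as is common for LTR-containing plasmids. Small lac promoter/operator and lacI remnants, plus an SV40 origin and SV40 poly(A) signal, appear to be carried over from the backbone.

The viral portion begins with a CMV enhancer fused to a truncated 5' LTR, an arrangement that typically allows Tat-independent transcription of the vector genome in packaging cells. It is followed by the Ψ packaging signal with a partial gag sequence, the cPPT/CTS, and the Rev response element for Rev-dependent nuclear export. A ΔU3 3' LTR and a rabbit β-globin polyadenylation signal close the unit.

Between these elements, an internal CMV enhancer/promoter drives monomeric EGFP fused to the N terminus of FOidr_047. This insert is an unmutated intrinsically disordered region taken from the human oncofusion protein CUX1_NUTM1, noted by the depositor as residues 603–950. The annotated insert of about 1 kb matches CUX1, so the segment appears to come largely or wholly from the CUX1 part of the fusion.

The construct is meant to express the fluorescently tagged IDR in mammalian cells so that its localisation and behaviour can be imaged. The associated study examines links between protein condensate formation and RNA biology. The record does not say whether delivery was by transfection or lentiviral transduction.
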