Features (pLannotate 1.2.2; 29 found; start..end, strand, type, name):
    199..254     -  polyA_signal   β-globin poly(A) signal: rabbit β-globin polyadenylation signal (Gil and Proudfoot, 1987)
    340..475     -  LTR            3' LTR (ΔU3) (fragment): self-inactivating 3' long terminal repeat (LTR) from HIV-1
    477..545     -  CDS            nef (fragment): NEF_HV1Z2 - Experimental evidence at protein level: Swiss-Prot protein existence level 1. Extracellular Nef protein targets CD4(+) T-lymphocytes for apoptosis by interacting with CXCR4 surface receptors. From Human immunodeficiency virus type 1 group M subtype D (isolate Z2/CDC-Z34) (HIV-1).
    571..1614    -  CDS            CUX1 (fragment): CUX1_HUMAN - Also known as CUTL1. Experimental evidence at protein level: Swiss-Prot protein existence level 1. [CDP/Cux p110]: Plays a role in cell cycle progression, in particular at the G1/S transition. As cells progress into S phase, a fraction of CUX1 molecules is proteolytically processed into N- terminally truncated proteins of 110 kDa. While CUX1 only transiently binds to DNA and carries the CCAAT-displacement activity, CDP/Cux p110 makes a stable interaction with DNA and stimulates expression of genes such as POLA1. From Homo sapiens (Human).
   1657..2373    -  CDS            mEGFP: mEGFP is a basic (constitutively fluorescent) green fluorescent protein published in 2002, derived from Aequorea victoria. It has moderate acid sensitivity.
   2387..2424    -  misc_feature   MCS (fragment): multiple cloning site
   2423..2439    -  promoter       tight TRE promoter (fragment): Tet-responsive promoter PTight, consisting of seven tet operator sequences followed by the minimal CMV promoter
   2455..2658    -  promoter       CMV promoter: human cytomegalovirus (CMV) immediate early promoter
   2659..2962    -  enhancer       CMV enhancer: human cytomegalovirus immediate early enhancer
   3030..3046    -  misc_feature   MCS (fragment): multiple cloning site
   3046..3071    -  CDS            Rev (fragment): human immunodeficiency virus 1 (HIV-1) Rev protein; rev; enhances nuclear export of unspliced and incompletely spliced viral mRNAs
   3448..3681    -  misc_feature   RRE: The Rev response element (RRE) of HIV-1 allows for Rev-dependent mRNA export from the nucleus to the cytoplasm.
   3815..3898    -  CDS            vif (fragment): VIF_HV1BR - Experimental evidence at protein level: Swiss-Prot protein existence level 1. Counteracts the innate antiviral activity of host APOBEC3F and APOBEC3G. Forms a complex with host APOBEC3F and APOBEC3G thus preventing the entry of these lethally hypermutating enzymes into progeny virions. Recruits an active E3 ubiquitin ligase complex composed of elongin BC, CUL5, and RBX2 to induce polyubiquitination of APOBEC3G and APOBEC3F. In turn, they are directed to the 26S proteasome for degradation. Vif interaction with APOBEC3G also blocks its cytidine deaminase activity in a proteasome-inde
   4041..4158    -  misc_feature   cPPT/CTS: central polypurine tract and central termination sequence of HIV-1
   4307..4666    -  CDS            HIV-1 gag (fragment): gag protein from human immunodeficiency virus 1; gag
   4650..4775    -  misc_feature   HIV-1 Ψ: packaging signal of human immunodeficiency virus type 1
   4822..5079    -  LTR            5' LTR (truncated): truncated 5' long terminal repeat (LTR) from HIV-1
   5081..5460    -  enhancer       CMV enhancer: human cytomegalovirus immediate early enhancer
   5491..5595    +  promoter       AmpR promoter: bla
   5596..6456    +  CDS            AmpR: β-lactamase; bla; confers resistance to ampicillin, carbenicillin, and related antibiotics
   6627..7215    +  rep_origin     ori: high-copy-number ColE1/pMB1/pBR322/pUC origin of replication
   7398..7452    +  CDS            lacI (fragment): lac repressor; lacI; The lac repressor binds to the lac operator to inhibit transcription in E. coli. This inhibition can be relieved by adding lactose or isopropyl-β-D-thiogalactopyranoside (IPTG).
   7454..7588    -  polyA_signal   SV40 poly(A) signal: SV40 polyadenylation signal
   7608..7743    -  rep_origin     SV40 ori: SV40 origin of replication
   7767..7789    -  promoter       SV40 promoter (fragment): SV40 enhancer and early promoter
   7796..7835    +  CDS            lacI (fragment): lac repressor; lacI; The lac repressor binds to the lac operator to inhibit transcription in E. coli. This inhibition can be relieved by adding lactose or isopropyl-β-D-thiogalactopyranoside (IPTG).
   7848..7869    +  protein_bind   CAP binding site: CAP binding activates transcription in the presence of cAMP. E. coli catabolite activator protein
   7884..7914    +  promoter       lac promoter: promoter for the E. coli lac operon
   7922..7938    +  protein_bind   lac operator: The lac repressor binds to the lac operator to inhibit transcription in E. coli. This inhibition can be relieved by adding lactose or isopropyl-β-D-thiogalactopyranoside (IPTG). lac repressor encoded by lacI
>Addgene plasmid #244599 | CL20_mEGFP_FOidr_047 | addgene full sequence | sequence record 487960 | Addgene NGS Result
AAAAAAAATCTAACCTCAAGTCAAGGCTTTTCTATGGAATAAGGAATGGACAGCAGGGGGCTGTTTCATA
TACTGATGACCTCTTTATAGCCAACCTTTGTTCATGGCAGCCAGCATATGGGCATATGTTGCCAAACTCT
AAACCAAATACTCATTCTGATGTTTTAAATGATTTGCCCTCCCATATGTCCTTCCGAGTGAGAGACACAA
AAAATTCCAACACACTATTGCAATGAAAATAAATTTCCTTTATTAGCCAGAAGTCAGATGCTCAAGGGGC
TTCATGATGTCCCCATAATTTTTGGCAGAGGGAAAAAGATCTGCTAGCTCGAGCAGCTGAAGCTTTATTG
AGGCTTAAGCAGTGGGTTCCCTAGTTAGCCAGAGAGCTCCCAGGCTCAGATCTGGTCTAACCAGAGAGAC
CCAGTACAGGCAAAAAGCAGATCTTGTCTTCTTTGGGAGTGAATTAGCCCTTCCAGTCCCCCCTTTTCTT
TTAAAAAGTGGCTAAGATCTACAGCTGCCTTGTAAGTCATTGGTCTTAAAGGTACCGTAATCTTATCTAG
AACCGGTTCACATGTAAACTTCATATTGTTCCGGGGTCAGCGGCGGCACGCTCGGCTTTGTCGGCTTGCT
CATCGGCACGATGGGAGAGCTCGGGAGCGGGCTATTCTGCGGGGTTTCGCTACGGCTCGCGCCGGTGAGA
GACAGTTCGCTCGACTGGCTGTAGGGGCTTTCAGCTGAAGGCCACTCTTTCCAGTACTCACTGCTAGAAG
GACCTTGCAACTGGGATCTCTCCGCACGGGGCTGGCTTCCGCCACCGCTACCGCCTGAGCCCTTCTCCTT
ACCACCACCCGTCTCTTCTGCCTTCGCCTCCTCGCTAGACGCCGCGTTACGACGTTCTGGTTGAACCGCG
CTCCACCAATGATCTTTCCACGCACCGCTACGACCCACTTCATTCTTCACCTGACGCAACACACCCTGAG
CACAATCCGCAGCGCCCTGCGGGTCCAGTCCAGGAGCGTCTTGGGCTTCCTTCTTTAATGCCGGCGGATT
CGGCAGCGCGGACGCACCCGCCTCCGGGGCAGCGCTCGGTTTTTTGAGGGAAATCGCCAAAGGCGGGTAG
CTGCTAACAGTCGGCATCGGGGAGGTGCTCAACAATTTCGGCGTCAAGATGGTAATGTCGGATTGCGACA
GCGGTGCCTGCTTTAGAGCCGGGTCCAGCGCCGCTTGCTGGGCTTCCATTTCACGACGGGCTTGTTGCAG
AATACTACGAATAGCGTCATCACTGTTACCGGAGCCAGATGCACTCGACGGTTGTGCCGGCTCTGCCGTC
TTCTGAACTTGAAGCTCACGCTTTGCCTGCTCCAGGATGCTTTTAATGGCCTCGTCGCTACCGGTTTCGG
AAGCGCGGATTCTGGTGGTAATGTTACCTTCAGAACCGTTACGGCGCTTCGGTACCTCCTGAAACAGGCG
GTTCAAACTCTGGCCCGGATTCTCACGCTGACGTCCCTGGATGCTTCTCAGCGCCAGAATGTTTTGCTCG
TCGCTTAAGAACTGTTTCATTTTGTGGAACGGCTCCTTACCACGAACTGTCAGCTTATTCCACGGTTTCG
GCCGCCGGGAAGCGGCCGCACTTCCCCCGGAGCCTCCGCTTCCGCCCTTGTACAGCTCGTCCATGCCGAG
AGTGATCCCGGCGGCGGTCACGAACTCCAGCAGGACCATGTGATCGCGCTTCTCGTTGGGGTCTTTGCTC
AGCTTGGACTGGGTGCTCAGGTAGTGGTTGTCGGGCAGCAGCACGGGGCCGTCGCCGATGGGGGTGTTCT
GCTGGTAGTGGTCGGCGAGCTGCACGCTGCCGTCCTCGATGTTGTGGCGGATCTTGAAGTTCACCTTGAT
GCCGTTCTTCTGCTTGTCGGCCATGATATAGACGTTGTGGCTGTTGTAGTTGTACTCCAGCTTGTGCCCC
AGGATGTTGCCGTCCTCCTTGAAGTCGATGCCCTTCAGCTCGATGCGGTTCACCAGGGTGTCGCCCTCGA
ACTTCACCTCGGCGCGGGTCTTGTAGTTGCCGTCGTCCTTGAAGAAGATGGTGCGCTCCTGGACGTAGCC
TTCGGGCATGGCGGACTTGAAGAAGTCGTGCTGCTTCATGTGGTCGGGGTAGCGGCTGAAGCACTGCACG
CCGTAGGTCAGGGTGGTCACGAGGGTGGGCCAGGGCACGGGCAGCTTGCCGGTGGTGCAGATGAACTTCA
GGGTCAGCTTGCCGTAGGTGGCATCGCCCTCGCCCTCGCCGGACACGCTGAACTTGTGGCCGTTTACGTC
GCCGTCCAGCTCGACCAGGATGGGCACCACCCCGGTGAACAGCTCCTCGCCCTTGCTCACCATGGTGGCG
ACCGGTGGATCCCGGGCCCGCGGTACCGTCGACTGCAGAATTCGGTTCACTAAACGAGCCCGGTTCACTA
AACGAGCTCTGCTTATATAGACCTCCCACCGTACACGCCTACCGCCCATTTGCGTCAATGGGGCGGAGTT
GTTACGACATTTTGGAAAGTCCCGTTGATTTTGGTGCCAAAACAAACTCCCATTGACGTCAATGGGGTGG
AGACTTGGAAATCCCCGTGAGTCAAACCGCTATCCACGCCCATTGATGTACTGCCAAAACCGCATCACCA
TGGTAATAGCGATGACTAATACGTAGATGTACTGCCAAGTAGGAAAGTCCCATAAGGTCATGTACTGGGC
ATAATGCCAGGCGGGCCATTTACCGTCATTGACGTCAATAGGGGGCGTACTTGGCATATGATACACTTGA
TGTACTGCCAAGTGGGCAGTTTACCGTAAATACTCCACCCATTGACGTCAATGGAAAGTCCCTATTGGCG
TTACTATGGGAACATACGTCATTATTGACGTCAATGGGCGGGGGTCGTTGGGCGGTCAGCCAGGCGGGCC
ATTTACCGTAAGTTATGTAACGCGGAACTCCATATATGGGCTATGAACTAATGACCCCGTAATTGATTAC
TATTAATAACTAGCACGCGTTCGAAGCTTGAGCTCGGTCCCCTCGGGGTTGGGAGGTGGGTCTGAAACGA
TAATGGTGAATATCCCTGCCTAACTCTATTCACTATAGAAAGTACAGCAAAAACTATTCTTAAACCTACC
AAGCCTCCTACTATCATTATGAATAATTTTATATACCACAGCCAATTTGTTATGTTAAACCAATTCCACA
AACTTGCCCATTTATCTAATTCCAATAATTCTTGTTCATTCTTTTCTTGCTGGTTTTGCGATTCTTCAAT
TAAGGAGTGTATTAAGCTTGTGTAATTGTTAATTTCTCTGTCCCACTCCATCCAGGTCGTGTGATTCCAA
ATCTGTTCCAGAGATTTATTACTCCAACTAGCATTCCAAGGCACAGCAGTGGTGCAAATGAGTTTTCCAG
AGCAACCCCAAATCCCCAGGAGCTGTTGATCCTTTAGGTATCTTTCCACAGCCAGGATTCTTGCCTGGAG
CTGCTTGATGCCCCAGACTGTGAGTTGCAACAGATGCTGTTGCGCCTCAATAGCCCTCAGCAAATTGTTC
TGCTGCTGCACTATACCAGACAATAATTGTCTGGCCTGTACCGTCAGCGTCATTGACGCTGCGCCCATAG
TGCTTCCTGCTGCTCCCAAGAACCCAAGGAACAAAGCTCCTATTCCCACTGCTCTTTTTTCTCTCTGCAC
CACTCTTCTCTTTGCCTTGGTGGGTGCTACTCCTAATGGTTCAATTTTTACTACTTTATATTTATATAAT
TCACTTCTCCAATTGTCCCTCATATCTCCTCCTTATGGTGTTTTACTAAACTTTTCCATGTTCTAATCCT
CATCCTGTCTACTTGCCACACAATCATCACCTGCCATCTGTTTTCCATAATCCCTAATGATCTTTGCTTT
TCTTCTTGGCACTACTTTTATGTCACTATTATCTTGTATTACTACTGCCCCTTCACCTTTCCAGAGGAGC
TTTGCTGGTCCTTTCCAAAGTGGATTTCTGCTGTCCCTGTAATAAACCCGAAAATTTTGAATTTTTGTAA
TTTGTTTTTGTAATTCTTTAGTTTGTATGTCTGTTGCTATTATGTCTACTATTCTTTCCCCTGCACTGTA
CCCCCCAATCCCCCCTTTTCTTTTAAAATTGTGGATGAATACTGCCATTTGTACTGCTGTCTTAAGATGT
TCAGCCTGATCTCTTACCTGTCCTATAATTTTCTTTAATTCTTTATTCATAGATTCTACTACTCCTTGAC
TTTGGGGATTGTAGGGAATTTCCAGGTCTGAAGATCCTGCTGCTTGCTGTGCTTTTTTCTTACTTTTGTT
TTGCTCTTCCTCTATCTTGTCTAAAGCTTCCTTGGTGTCTTTTATCTCTATCCTTTGATGCACACAATAG
AGGGTTGCTACTGTATTATATAATGATCTAAGTTCTTCTGATCCTGTCTGAAGGGATGGTTGTAGCTGTC
CCAGTATTTGTCTACAGCCTTCTGATGTTTCTAACAGGCCAGTATTAACTGCGAATCGTTCTAGCTCCCT
GCTTGCCCATACTATATGTTTTAATTTATATTTTTTCTTTCCCCCTGGCCTTAACCGAATTTTTTCCCAT
CGCGATCTAATTCTCCCCCGCTTAATACTGACGCTCTCGCACCCATCTCTCTCCTTCTAGCCTCCGCTAG
TCAAAATTTTTGGCGTACTCACCAGTCGCCGCCCCTCGCCTCTTGCCGTGCGCGCTTCAGCAAGCCGAGT
CCTGCGTCGAGAGAGCTCCTCTGGTTTCCCTTTCGCTTTCAAGTCCCTGTTCGGGCGCCACTGCTAGAGA
TTTTCCACACTGACTAAAAGGGTCTGAGGGATCTCTAGTTACCAGAGTCACACAACAGACGGGCACACAC
TACTTGAAGCACTCAAGGCAAGCTTTATTGAGGCTTAAGCAGTGGGTTCCCTAGTTAGCCAGAGAGCTCC
CAGGCTCAGATCTGGTCTAACCAGAGAGACCCAGTACAGGCAAAAAGCAGCTGCTTATATGCAGGATCTG
AGGGCTCGCCACTCCCCAGTCCCGCCCAGGCCACGCCTCCCATGGTAATAGCGATGACTAATACGTAGAT
GTACTGCCAAGTAGGAAAGTCCCATAAGGTCATGTACTGGGCATAATGCCAGGCGGGCCATTTACCGTCA
TTGACGTCAATAGGGGGCGTACTTGGCATATGATACACTTGATGTACTGCCAAGTGGGCAGTTTACCGTA
AATACTCCACCCATTGACGTCAATGGAAAGTCCCTATTGGCGTTACTATGGGAACATACGTCATTATTGA
CGTCAATGGGCGGGGGTCGTTGGGCGGTCAGCCAGGCGGGCCATTTACCGTAAGTTATGTAACGCGGAAC
TCCATATATGGGCTATGAACTAATGACCCCGTAATTGATTACTATTAATAACTAGTCAATAATCAATGTC
GACCCAGGTGGCACTTTTCGGGGAAATGTGCGCGGAACCCCTATTTGTTTATTTTTCTAAATACATTCAA
ATATGTATCCGCTCATGAGACAATAACCCTGATAAATGCTTCAATAATATTGAAAAAGGAAGAGTATGAG
TATTCAACATTTCCGTGTCGCCCTTATTCCCTTTTTTGCGGCATTTTGCCTTCCTGTTTTTGCTCACCCA
GAAACGCTGGTGAAAGTAAAAGATGCTGAAGATCAGTTGGGTGCACGAGTGGGTTACATCGAACTGGATC
TCAACAGCGGTAAGATCCTTGAGAGTTTTCGCCCCGAAGAACGTTTTCCAATGATGAGCACTTTTAAAGT
TCTGCTATGTGGCGCGGTATTATCCCGTATTGACGCCGGGCAAGAGCAACTCGGTCGCCGCATACACTAT
TCTCAGAATGACTTGGTTGAGTACTCACCAGTCACAGAAAAGCATCTTACGGATGGCATGACAGTAAGAG
AATTATGCAGTGCTGCCATAACCATGAGTGATAACACTGCGGCCAACTTACTTCTGACAACGATCGGAGG
ACCGAAGGAGCTAACCGCTTTTTTGCACAACATGGGGGATCATGTAACTCGCCTTGATCGTTGGGAACCG
GAGCTGAATGAAGCCATACCAAACGACGAGCGTGACACCACGATGCCTGTAGCAATGGCAACAACGTTGC
GCAAACTATTAACTGGCGAACTACTTACTCTAGCTTCCCGGCAACAATTAATAGACTGGATGGAGGCGGA
TAAAGTTGCAGGACCACTTCTGCGCTCGGCCCTTCCGGCTGGCTGGTTTATTGCTGATAAATCTGGAGCC
GGTGAGCGTGGGTCTCGCGGTATCATTGCAGCACTGGGGCCAGATGGTAAGCCCTCCCGTATCGTAGTTA
TCTACACGACGGGGAGTCAGGCAACTATGGATGAACGAAATAGACAGATCGCTGAGATAGGTGCCTCACT
GATTAAGCATTGGTAACTGTCAGACCAAGTTTACTCATATATACTTTAGATTGATTTAAAACTTCATTTT
TAATTTAAAAGGATCTAGGTGAAGATCCTTTTTGATAATCTCATGACCAAAATCCCTTAACGTGAGTTTT
CGTTCCACTGAGCGTCAGACCCCGTAGAAAAGATCAAAGGATCTTCTTGAGATCCTTTTTTTCTGCGCGT
AATCTGCTGCTTGCAAACAAAAAAACCACCGCTACCAGCGGTGGTTTGTTTGCCGGATCAAGAGCTACCA
ACTCTTTTTCCGAAGGTAACTGGCTTCAGCAGAGCGCAGATACCAAATACTGTTCTTCTAGTGTAGCCGT
AGTTAGGCCACCACTTCAAGAACTCTGTAGCACCGCCTACATACCTCGCTCTGCTAATCCTGTTACCAGT
GGCTGCTGCCAGTGGCGATAAGTCGTGTCTTACCGGGTTGGACTCAAGACGATAGTTACCGGATAAGGCG
CAGCGGTCGGGCTGAACGGGGGGTTCGTGCACACAGCCCAGCTTGGAGCGAACGACCTACACCGAACTGA
GATACCTACAGCGTGAGCTATGAGAAAGCGCCACGCTTCCCGAAGGGAGAAAGGCGGACAGGTATCCGGT
AAGCGGCAGGGTCGGAACAGGAGAGCGCACGAGGGAGCTTCCAGGGGGAAACGCCTGGTATCTTTATAGT
CCTGTCGGGTTTCGCCACCTCTGACTTGAGCGTCGATTTTTGTGATGCTCGTCAGGGGGGCGGAGCCTAT
GGAAAAACGCCAGCAACGCGGCCTTTTTACGGTTCCTGGCCTTTTGCTGGCCTTTTGCTCACATGTTCTT
TCCTGCGTTATCCCCTGATTCTGTGGATAACCGTATTACCGCCTTTGAGTGAGCTGATACCGCTCGCCGC
AGCCGAACGACCGAGCGCAGCGAGTCAGTGAGCGAGGAAGCGGAAGAGCGCCCAATACGCAAACCGCCTC
TCCCCGCGCGTTGGCCGATTCATTAATGCAGCGGATCCAGACATGATAAGATACATTGATGAGTTTGGAC
AAACCACAACTAGAATGCAGTGAAAAAAATGCTTTATTTGTGAAATTTGTGATGCTATTGCTTTATTTGT
AACCATTATAAGCTGCAATAAACAAGTTAGCTTTTTGCAAAAGCCTAGGCCTCCAAAAAAGCCTCCTCAC
TACTTCTGGAATAGCTCAGAGGCCGAGGCGGCCTCGGCCTCTGCATAAATAAAAAAAATTAGTCAGCCAT
GGGGCGGAGAATGGGCGGAACTGGGCGGAGTTAGGGGCGGGATGGGCGGAGTTAGGGGCGGGACTATGGT
TGCTGACTAATTGAGATGCGGATCCGCTGGCACGACAGGTTTCCCGACTGGAAAGCGGGCAGTGAGCGCA
ACGCAATTAATGTGAGTTAGCTCACTCATTAGGCACCCCAGGCTTTACACTTTATGCTTCCGGCTCGTAT
GTTGTGTGGAATTGTGAGCGGATAACAATTTCACACAGGAAACAGCTATGACCATGATTACGCCAAGCTT
GGGCTGCAGGTCGAGGGATCTCCATAAGAGAAGAGGGACAGCTATGACTGGGAGTAGTCAGGAGAGGAGG
AAAAATCTGGCTAGTAAAACATGTAAGGAAAATTTTAGGGATGTTAAAGAAAAAAATAACACAAAACAAA
ATAT
